Addgene plasmid #65125: pYTK018
Purpose: Encodes pALD6 as a Type 2 part to be used in the Dueber YTK system
Depositing lab: John Dueber. Depositing organization: University of California, Berkeley. Publication: A Highly Characterized Yeast Toolkit for Modular, Multipart Assembly. Lee ME, DeLoache WC, Cervantes B, Dueber JE. ACS Synth Biol. 2015 Apr 14. 10.1021/sb500366v PubMed 25871405.
Backbone
  Vector backbone: pYTK001
  Vector type: Bacterial Expression
Growth in bacteria
  Bacterial resistance: Chloramphenicol, 25 μg/mL
  Growth temperature: 37°C
  Growth strain: DH10B
  Copy number: High Copy
Gene/Insert
  Gene/Insert name: pALD6
  Species: S. cerevisiae (budding yeast)
  Cloning method: Restriction Enzyme; 5′ cloning site BsmBI (destroyed during cloning); 3′ cloning site BsmBI (destroyed during cloning)
Terms and licenses: Academic/Nonprofit Terms; Industry Terms: Not Available to Industry
Depositor comments: Type 2 parts are promoters in the Dueber YTK. For more information, please visit the supplemental information in PMID:25871405.
How to cite: pYTK018 was a gift from John Dueber (Addgene plasmid # 65125 ; http://n2t.net/addgene:65125 ; RRID:Addgene_65125)
