[The description below was written by a language model from this plasmid's Addgene catalogue record and pLannotate feature annotations shown in this document.]
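Description:
pYTK018 is a small (about 2.4 kb) part-storage plasmid from the modular yeast toolkit (YTK) for multipart Golden Gate-style assembly. It is built on the pYTK001 part entry backbone and is catalogued as a bacterial vector, because it is propagated only in E. coli and serves as a source of a DNA part rather than as an expression construct in its own right. Maintenance relies on a high-copy ColE1/pUC-type origin of replication. Selection uses a chloramphenicol acetyltransferase (cat) gene driven by its native cat promoter and followed by the phage lambda t0 transcription terminator. No yeast origin or yeast selectable marker is annotated, which fits its role as a parts donor.

The payload is pALD6, the promoter of the Saccharomyces cerevisiae ALD6 gene, formatted as a "Type 2" part, the toolkit's position class for promoters. The fragment was inserted into the entry vector through BsmBI sites that were destroyed in the process. In the YTK scheme, a domesticated part of this kind is then released with a second Type IIS enzyme, and its type-specific overhangs let it join in a defined order with coding sequence, terminator and other parts to form a yeast transcription unit. The automated annotation does not label the promoter itself. Instead it flags a predicted yeast open reading frame (YP062, a protein with only prediction-level evidence) within the insert region, which most likely reflects a hypothetical ORF overlapping this stretch of yeast genomic DNA rather than an intended coding payload. The plasmid is typically used to supply the ALD6 promoter when assembling yeast expression cassettes.
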