Features (pLannotate 1.2.2; 5 found; start..end, strand, type, name):
     21..422     +  CDS            YP062_YEAST: Protein predicted: Swiss-Prot protein existence level 4. From Saccharomyces cerevisiae (strain ATCC 204508 / S288c) (Baker's yeast).
    736..770     -  terminator     lambda t0 terminator: minimal transcription terminator from phage lambda (Scholtissek and Grosse, 1987)
    844..1500    -  CDS            cat: CAT_ECOLX - Experimental evidence at protein level: Swiss-Prot protein existence level 1. This enzyme is an effector of chloramphenicol resistance in bacteria. From Escherichia coli. This protein is used as a marker in many commonly used cloning vectors, such as pACYC184.
   1501..1598    -  promoter       cat promoter: promoter of the E. coli cat gene encoding chloramphenicol acetyltransferase
   1682..2270    +  rep_origin     ori: high-copy-number ColE1/pMB1/pBR322/pUC origin of replication
>Addgene plasmid #65125 | pYTK018 | depositor full sequence | sequence record 110178 | Full Sequence
TCGGTCTCAAACGTAAGGGCATGATAGAATTGGATTATGTAAAAGGTGAAGATACCATTGTAGAAGCAAC
CAGCACGTCGCCGTGGCTGATGAAGTCTCCTCTTGCCCGGGCCGCAGAAAAGAGGGGCAGTGGCCTGTTT
TTCGACATAAATGAGGGGCATGGCCAGCACCAAGACGTCATTGTTGCATATGGCGTATCCAAGCCGAAAC
GGCGCTCGCCTCATCCCCACGGGAATAAGGCAGCCGACAAAAGAAAAACGACCGAAAAGGAACCAGAAAG
AAAAAAGAGGGTGGGCGCGCCGCGGACGTGTAAAAAGATATGCATCCAGCTTCTATATCGCTTTAACTTT
ACCGTTTTGGGCATCGGGAACGTATGTAACATTGATCTCCTCTTGGGAACGGTGAGTGCAACGAATGCGA
TATAGCACCGACCATGTGGGCAAATTCGTAATAAATTCGGGGTGAGGGGGATTCAAGACAAGCAACCTTG
TTAGTCAGCTCAAACAGCGATTTAACGGTTGAGTAACACATCAAAACACCGTTCGAGGTCAAGCCTGGCG
TGTTTAACAAGTTCTTGATATCATATATAAATGTAATAAGAAGTTTGGTAATATTCAATTCGAAGTGTTC
AGTCTTTTACTTCTCTTGTTTTATAGAAGAAAAAACATCAAGAAACATCTTTAACATACACAAACACATA
CTATCAGAATACAAGATCTATGTGAGACCAGACCAATAAAAAACGCCCGGCGGCAACCGAGCGTTCTGAA
CAAATCCAGATGGAGTTCTGAGGTCATTACTGGATCTATCAACAGGAGTCCAAGCGAGCTCGATATCAAA
TTACGCCCCGCCCTGCCACTCATCGCAGTACTGTTGTAATTCATTAAGCATTCTGCCGACATGGAAGCCA
TCACAAACGGCATGATGAACCTGAATCGCCAGCGGCATCAGCACCTTGTCGCCTTGCGTATAATATTTGC
CCATGGTGAAAACGGGGGCGAAGAAGTTGTCCATATTGGCCACGTTTAAATCAAAACTGGTGAAACTCAC
CCAGGGATTGGCTGAAACGAAAAACATATTCTCAATAAACCCTTTAGGGAAATAGGCCAGGTTTTCACCG
TAACACGCCACATCTTGCGAATATATGTGTAGAAACTGCCGGAAATCGTCGTGGTATTCACTCCAGAGCG
ATGAAAACGTTTCAGTTTGCTCATGGAAAACGGTGTAACAAGGGTGAACACTATCCCATATCACCAGCTC
ACCGTCTTTCATTGCCATACGAAATTCCGGATGAGCATTCATCAGGCGGGCAAGAATGTGAATAAAGGCC
GGATAAAACTTGTGCTTATTTTTCTTTACGGTCTTTAAAAAGGCCGTAATATCCAGCTGAACGGTCTGGT
TATAGGTACATTGAGCAACTGACTGAAATGCCTCAAAATGTTCTTTACGATGCCATTGGGATATATCAAC
GGTGGTATATCCAGTGATTTTTTTCTCCATTTTAGCTTCCTTAGCTCCTGAAAATCTCGATAACTCAAAA
AATACGCCCGGTAGTGATCTTATTTCATTATGGTGAAAGTTGGAACCTCTTACGTGCCCGATCAATCATG
ACCAAAATCCCTTAACGTGAGTTTTCGTTCCACTGAGCGTCAGACCCCGTAGAAAAGATCAAAGGATCTT
CTTGAGATCCTTTTTTTCTGCGCGTAATCTGCTGCTTGCAAACAAAAAAACCACCGCTACCAGCGGTGGT
TTGTTTGCCGGATCAAGAGCTACCAACTCTTTTTCCGAAGGTAACTGGCTTCAGCAGAGCGCAGATACCA
AATACTGTTCTTCTAGTGTAGCCGTAGTTAGGCCACCACTTCAAGAACTCTGTAGCACCGCCTACATACC
TCGCTCTGCTAATCCTGTTACCAGTGGCTGCTGCCAGTGGCGATAAGTCGTGTCTTACCGGGTTGGACTC
AAGACGATAGTTACCGGATAAGGCGCAGCGGTCGGGCTGAACGGGGGGTTCGTGCACACAGCCCAGCTTG
GAGCGAACGACCTACACCGAACTGAGATACCTACAGCGTGAGCTATGAGAAAGCGCCACGCTTCCCGAAG
GGAGAAAGGCGGACAGGTATCCGGTAAGCGGCAGGGTCGGAACAGGAGAGCGCACGAGGGAGCTTCCAGG
GGGAAACGCCTGGTATCTTTATAGTCCTGTCGGGTTTCGCCACCTCTGACTTGAGCGTCGATTTTTGTGA
TGCTCGTCAGGGGGGCGGAGCCTATGGAAAAACGCCAGCAACGCGGCCTTTTTACGGTTCCTGGCCTTTT
GCTGGCCTTTTGCTCACATGTTCTTTCCTGCGTTATCCCCTGATTCTGTGGATAACCGTAG
