>Addgene plasmid #65125 | pYTK018 | addgene partial sequence | sequence record 111930 | pRS414-R 5'-CACCTCTGACTTGAGCGTCG-3'
GGGGGGCGGAGCCTATGGAAAAACGCCAGCAACGCGGCCTTTTTACGGTTCCTGGCCTTTTGCTGGCCTT
TTGCTCACATGTTCTTTCCTGCGTTATCCCCTGATTCTGTGGATAACCGTAGTCGGTCTCAAACGTAAGG
GCATGATAGAATTGGATTATGTAAAAGGTGAAGATACCATTGTAGAAGCAACCAGCACGTCGCCGTGGCT
GATGAAGTCTCCTCTTGCCCGGGCCGCAGAAAAGAGGGGCAGTGGCCTGTTTTTCGACATAAATGAGGGG
CATGGCCAGCACCAAGACGTCATTGTTGCATATGGCGTATCCAAGCCGAAACGGCGCTCGCCTCATCCCC
ACGGGAATAAGGCAGCCGACAAAAGAAAAACGACCGAAAAGGAACCAGAAAGAAAAAAGAGGGTGGGCGC
GCCGCGGACGTGTAAAAAGATATGCATCCAGCTTCTATATCGCTTTAACTTTACCGTTTTGGGCATCGGG
AACGTATGTAACATTGATCTCCTCTTGGGAACGGTGAGTGCAACGAATGCGATATAGCACCGACCATGTG
GGCAAATTCGTAATAAATTCGGGGTGAGGGGGATTCAAGACAAGCAACCTTGTTAGTCAGCTCAAACAGC
GATTTAACGGTTGAGTAACACATCAAAACACCGTTCGAGGTCAAGCCTGGCGTGTTTAACAAGTTCTTGA
TATCATATATAAATGTAATAAGAAGTTTGGTAATATTCAATTCGAAGTGTTCAGTCTTTTACTTCTCTTG
TTTTATAGAAGAAAAAACATCAAGAAACATCTTTAACATACACAAACACATACTATCAGAATACAAGATC
TATGTGAGACCAGACCAATAAAAAACGCCCGGCGGCAACCGAGCGTTCTGAACAAATCCAGATGGAGTTC
TGAGGTCATTACTGGATCTATCAACAGGAGTCCAAGCGAGCTCGATATCAAATTACGCCCCGCCCTGCCA
CTCATCGCAGTAC
