>Addgene plasmid #65125 | pYTK018 | addgene partial sequence | sequence record 220899 | CAT-F 5'-GTTTGTGATGGCTTCCATGTC-3'
ATGAGTGGCAGGGCGGGGCGTAATTTGATATCGAGCTCGCTTGGACTCCTGTTGATAGATCCAGTAATGA
CCTCAGAACTCCATCTGGATTTGTTCAGAACGCTCGGTTGCCGCCGGGCGTTTTTTATTGGTCTGGTCTC
ACATAGATCTTGTATTCTGATAGTATGTGTTTGTGTATGTTAAAGATGTTTCTTGATGTTTTTTCTTCTA
TAAAACAAGAGAAGTAAAAGACTGAACACTTCGAATTGAATATTACCAAACTTCTTATTACATTTATATA
TGATATCAAGAACTTGTTAAACACGCCAGGCTTGACCTCGAACGGTGTTTTGATGTGTTACTCAACCGTT
AAATCGCTGTTTGAGCTGACTAACAAGGTTGCTTGTCTTGAATCCCCCTCACCCCGAATTTATTACGAAT
TTGCCCACATGGTCGGTGCTATATCGCATTCGTTGCACTCACCGTTCCCAAGAGGAGATCAATGTTACAT
ACGTTCCCGATGCCCAAAACGGTAAAGTTAAAGCGATATAGAAGCTGGATGCATATCTTTTTACACGTCC
GCGGCGCGCCCACCCTCTTTTTTCTTTCTGGTTCCTTTTCGGTCGTTTTTCTTTTGTCGGCTGCCTTATT
CCCGTGGGGATGAGGCGAGCGCCGTTTCGGCTTGGATACGCCATATGCAACAATGACGTCTTGGTGCTGG
CCATGCCCCTCATTTATGTCGAAAAACAGGCCACTGCCCCTCTTTTCTGCGGCCCGGGCAAGAGGAGACT
TCATCAGCCACGGCGACGTGCTGGTTGCTTCTACAATGGTATCTTCACCTTTTACATAATCCAATTCTAT
CATGCCCTTACGTTTGAGACCGACTACGGTTATCCACAGAATCAGGGGATAACGCAGGAAAGAACATGTG
AGC
